Addgene plasmid #112455: pMAZ.1.0-gDNA
Purpose: CRISPR plasmid for expression of Cas9 and gRNA targeting human transcription factor MAZ
Depositing lab: Kevin White. Depositing organization: University of Chicago.
Backbone
  Vector backbone: pX330
  Backbone manufacturer: Zhang lab (Addgene plasmid ID: 42230)
  Vector type: Mammalian Expression, CRISPR
Growth in bacteria
  Bacterial resistance: Ampicillin, 100 μg/mL
  Growth temperature: 37°C
  Growth strain: DH5alpha
  Copy number: High Copy
Gene/Insert
  Gene/Insert name: MAZ
  gRNA/shRNA sequence: AACCAACTTGGAGCTCACCA GGG
  Species: H. sapiens (human)
  Entrez Gene: MAZ (a.k.a. PUR1, Pur-1, SAF-1, SAF-2, SAF-3, ZF87, ZNF801, Zif87)
  Cloning method: Restriction Enzyme; 5′ cloning site BbsI (destroyed during cloning); 3′ cloning site BbsI (destroyed during cloning)
  Sequencing primers: 5′ hU6-F (5'-GAGGGCCTATTTCCCATGATT-3')
Terms and licenses: Academic/Nonprofit Terms; Industry Terms: Not Available to Industry
Depositor comments: gRNA sequence listed includes 20 nucleotide target sequence, followed by the uncloned PAM sequence. The PAM sequence is not present in the plasmid. Use with plasmid pMAZ-donor.
How to cite: pMAZ.1.0-gDNA was a gift from Kevin White (Addgene plasmid # 112455 ; http://n2t.net/addgene:112455 ; RRID:Addgene_112455)
