[The description below was written by a language model from this plasmid's Addgene catalogue record and pLannotate feature annotations shown in this document.]
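Description:
pMAZ.1.0-gDNA is a mammalian CRISPR expression plasmid built on the pX330 backbone that delivers both Streptococcus pyogenes Cas9 and a single guide RNA directed against the human transcription factor gene MAZ. It is propagated in E. coli as a high-copy plasmid through a ColE1/pUC-type origin and is selected with ampicillin via the β-lactamase (AmpR) gene and its own promoter. The backbone also carries a filamentous phage origin (annotated as f1 or M13), short pBR322-derived bom and rop remnants, and a single annotated AAV2 inverted terminal repeat downstream of the Cas9 cassette. No mammalian selection marker or fluorescent reporter is annotated.

Two expression units make up the payload. A human U6 RNA polymerase III promoter drives the guide: a 20-nucleotide MAZ-targeting spacer was cloned between the BbsI sites (both destroyed in the process) immediately upstream of the S. pyogenes gRNA scaffold. The PAM listed in the record belongs to the genomic target and is not present in the plasmid. Next to it, a hybrid promoter made of the CMV enhancer, the chicken β-actin promoter and a hybrid intron drives Cas9, which the annotation software splits into contiguous N- and C-terminal portions. The coding sequence ends in a nucleoplasmin nuclear localization signal and is followed by a bovine growth hormone polyadenylation signal.

The repository-sequenced and depositor-supplied records share the same layout and differ by about 33 nt in total length, which appears to reflect a shorter chicken β-actin promoter and intron region in the sequenced version. The depositor notes that the plasmid is meant to be used together with a companion pMAZ-donor plasmid, which suggests Cas9 cleavage at MAZ paired with donor-templated editing, although the record does not state the intended modification.
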