Features (pLannotate 1.2.2; 18 found; start..end, strand, type, name):
     79..122     +  misc_RNA       gRNA scaffold (fragment): guide RNA scaffold for the Streptococcus pyogenes CRISPR/Cas9 system
    169..454     +  enhancer       CMV enhancer: human cytomegalovirus immediate early enhancer; contains an 18-bp deletion relative to the standard CMV enhancer
    456..733     +  promoter       chicken β-actin promoter: No description available
    734..962     +  intron         hybrid intron: hybrid between chicken β-actin (CBA) and minute virus of mice (MMV) introns (Gray et al., 2011)
   1100..2701    +  CDS            Cas9(N): N-terminal portion of Streptococcus pyogenes Cas9 (Zetsche et al., 2015)
   2702..5200    +  CDS            Cas9(C): C-terminal portion of Streptococcus pyogenes Cas9 (Zetsche et al., 2015)
   5201..5248    +  CDS            nucleoplasmin NLS: bipartite nuclear localization signal from nucleoplasmin
   5282..5393    +  polyA_signal   bGH poly(A) signal: bovine growth hormone polyadenylation signal
   5498..5638    +  repeat_region  AAV2 ITR: inverted terminal repeat of adeno-associated virus serotype 2 inverted
   5643..5694    -  misc_feature   bom (fragment): basis of mobility region from pBR322
   5713..6093    +  rep_origin     M13 ori (sequence partly withheld): M13 bacteriophage origin of replication; arrow indicates direction of (+) strand synthesis
   6169..6218    -  misc_feature   bom (fragment): basis of mobility region from pBR322
   6320..6355    -  CDS            rop (fragment): Rop protein, which maintains plasmids at low copy number; rop
   6450..6554    +  promoter       AmpR promoter: bla
   6555..7415    +  CDS            AmpR: β-lactamase; bla; confers resistance to ampicillin, carbenicillin, and related antibiotics
   7586..8174    +  rep_origin     ori: high-copy-number ColE1/pMB1/pBR322/pUC origin of replication
   8236..8476    +  promoter       U6 promoter: RNA polymerase III promoter for human U6 snRNA
   8505..72      +  misc_RNA       gRNA scaffold (across the origin): guide RNA scaffold for the Streptococcus pyogenes CRISPR/Cas9 system
>Addgene plasmid #112455 | pMAZ.1.0-gDNA | depositor full sequence | sequence record 211846 | Full Sequence
TAGAGCTAGAAATAGCAAGTTAAAATAAGGCTAGTCCGTTATCAACTTGAAAAAGTGGCACCGAGTCGGT
GCTTTTTTGTTTTAGAGCTAGAAATAGCAAGTTAAAATAAGGCTAGTCCGTTTTTAGCGCGTGCGCCAAT
TCTGCAGACAAATGGCTCTAGAGGTACCCGTTACATAACTTACGGTAAATGGCCCGCCTGGCTGACCGCC
CAACGACCCCCGCCCATTGACGTCAATAGTAACGCCAATAGGGACTTTCCATTGACGTCAATGGGTGGAG
TATTTACGGTAAACTGCCCACTTGGCAGTACATCAAGTGTATCATATGCCAAGTACGCCCCCTATTGACG
TCAATGACGGTAAATGGCCCGCCTGGCATTGTGCCCAGTACATGACCTTATGGGACTTTCCTACTTGGCA
GTACATCTACGTATTAGTCATCGCTATTACCATGGTCGAGGTGAGCCCCACGTTCTGCTTCACTCTCCCC
ATCTCCCCCCCCTCCCCACCCCCAATTTTGTATTTATTTATTTTTTAATTATTTTGTGCAGCGATGGGGG
CGGGGGGGGGGGGGGGGCGCGCGCCAGGCGGGGCGGGGCGGGGCGAGGGGCGGGGCGGGGCGAGGCGGAG
AGGTGCGGCGGCAGCCAATCAGAGCGGCGCGCTCCGAAAGTTTCCTTTTATGGCGAGGCGGCGGCGGCGG
CGGCCCTATAAAAAGCGAAGCGCGCGGCGGGCGGGAGTCGCTGCGACGCTGCCTTCGCCCCGTGCCCCGC
TCCGCCGCCGCCTCGCGCCGCCCGCCCCGGCTCTGACTGACCGCGTTACTCCCACAGGTGAGCGGGCGGG
ACGGCCCTTCTCCTCCGGGCTGTAATTAGCTGAGCAAGAGGTAAGGGTTTAAGGGATGGTTGGTTGGTGG
GGTATTAATGTTTAATTACCTGGAGCACCTGCCTGAAATCACTTTTTTTCAGGTTGGACCGGTGCCACCA
TGGACTATAAGGACCACGACGGAGACTACAAGGATCATGATATTGATTACAAAGACGATGACGATAAGAT
GGCCCCAAAGAAGAAGCGGAAGGTCGGTATCCACGGAGTCCCAGCAGCCGACAAGAAGTACAGCATCGGC
CTGGACATCGGCACCAACTCTGTGGGCTGGGCCGTGATCACCGACGAGTACAAGGTGCCCAGCAAGAAAT
TCAAGGTGCTGGGCAACACCGACCGGCACAGCATCAAGAAGAACCTGATCGGAGCCCTGCTGTTCGACAG
CGGCGAAACAGCCGAGGCCACCCGGCTGAAGAGAACCGCCAGAAGAAGATACACCAGACGGAAGAACCGG
ATCTGCTATCTGCAAGAGATCTTCAGCAACGAGATGGCCAAGGTGGACGACAGCTTCTTCCACAGACTGG
AAGAGTCCTTCCTGGTGGAAGAGGATAAGAAGCACGAGCGGCACCCCATCTTCGGCAACATCGTGGACGA
GGTGGCCTACCACGAGAAGTACCCCACCATCTACCACCTGAGAAAGAAACTGGTGGACAGCACCGACAAG
GCCGACCTGCGGCTGATCTATCTGGCCCTGGCCCACATGATCAAGTTCCGGGGCCACTTCCTGATCGAGG
GCGACCTGAACCCCGACAACAGCGACGTGGACAAGCTGTTCATCCAGCTGGTGCAGACCTACAACCAGCT
GTTCGAGGAAAACCCCATCAACGCCAGCGGCGTGGACGCCAAGGCCATCCTGTCTGCCAGACTGAGCAAG
AGCAGACGGCTGGAAAATCTGATCGCCCAGCTGCCCGGCGAGAAGAAGAATGGCCTGTTCGGAAACCTGA
TTGCCCTGAGCCTGGGCCTGACCCCCAACTTCAAGAGCAACTTCGACCTGGCCGAGGATGCCAAACTGCA
GCTGAGCAAGGACACCTACGACGACGACCTGGACAACCTGCTGGCCCAGATCGGCGACCAGTACGCCGAC
CTGTTTCTGGCCGCCAAGAACCTGTCCGACGCCATCCTGCTGAGCGACATCCTGAGAGTGAACACCGAGA
TCACCAAGGCCCCCCTGAGCGCCTCTATGATCAAGAGATACGACGAGCACCACCAGGACCTGACCCTGCT
GAAAGCTCTCGTGCGGCAGCAGCTGCCTGAGAAGTACAAAGAGATTTTCTTCGACCAGAGCAAGAACGGC
TACGCCGGCTACATTGACGGCGGAGCCAGCCAGGAAGAGTTCTACAAGTTCATCAAGCCCATCCTGGAAA
AGATGGACGGCACCGAGGAACTGCTCGTGAAGCTGAACAGAGAGGACCTGCTGCGGAAGCAGCGGACCTT
CGACAACGGCAGCATCCCCCACCAGATCCACCTGGGAGAGCTGCACGCCATTCTGCGGCGGCAGGAAGAT
TTTTACCCATTCCTGAAGGACAACCGGGAAAAGATCGAGAAGATCCTGACCTTCCGCATCCCCTACTACG
TGGGCCCTCTGGCCAGGGGAAACAGCAGATTCGCCTGGATGACCAGAAAGAGCGAGGAAACCATCACCCC
CTGGAACTTCGAGGAAGTGGTGGACAAGGGCGCTTCCGCCCAGAGCTTCATCGAGCGGATGACCAACTTC
GATAAGAACCTGCCCAACGAGAAGGTGCTGCCCAAGCACAGCCTGCTGTACGAGTACTTCACCGTGTATA
ACGAGCTGACCAAAGTGAAATACGTGACCGAGGGAATGAGAAAGCCCGCCTTCCTGAGCGGCGAGCAGAA
AAAGGCCATCGTGGACCTGCTGTTCAAGACCAACCGGAAAGTGACCGTGAAGCAGCTGAAAGAGGACTAC
TTCAAGAAAATCGAGTGCTTCGACTCCGTGGAAATCTCCGGCGTGGAAGATCGGTTCAACGCCTCCCTGG
GCACATACCACGATCTGCTGAAAATTATCAAGGACAAGGACTTCCTGGACAATGAGGAAAACGAGGACAT
TCTGGAAGATATCGTGCTGACCCTGACACTGTTTGAGGACAGAGAGATGATCGAGGAACGGCTGAAAACC
TATGCCCACCTGTTCGACGACAAAGTGATGAAGCAGCTGAAGCGGCGGAGATACACCGGCTGGGGCAGGC
TGAGCCGGAAGCTGATCAACGGCATCCGGGACAAGCAGTCCGGCAAGACAATCCTGGATTTCCTGAAGTC
CGACGGCTTCGCCAACAGAAACTTCATGCAGCTGATCCACGACGACAGCCTGACCTTTAAAGAGGACATC
CAGAAAGCCCAGGTGTCCGGCCAGGGCGATAGCCTGCACGAGCACATTGCCAATCTGGCCGGCAGCCCCG
CCATTAAGAAGGGCATCCTGCAGACAGTGAAGGTGGTGGACGAGCTCGTGAAAGTGATGGGCCGGCACAA
GCCCGAGAACATCGTGATCGAAATGGCCAGAGAGAACCAGACCACCCAGAAGGGACAGAAGAACAGCCGC
GAGAGAATGAAGCGGATCGAAGAGGGCATCAAAGAGCTGGGCAGCCAGATCCTGAAAGAACACCCCGTGG
AAAACACCCAGCTGCAGAACGAGAAGCTGTACCTGTACTACCTGCAGAATGGGCGGGATATGTACGTGGA
CCAGGAACTGGACATCAACCGGCTGTCCGACTACGATGTGGACCATATCGTGCCTCAGAGCTTTCTGAAG
GACGACTCCATCGACAACAAGGTGCTGACCAGAAGCGACAAGAACCGGGGCAAGAGCGACAACGTGCCCT
CCGAAGAGGTCGTGAAGAAGATGAAGAACTACTGGCGGCAGCTGCTGAACGCCAAGCTGATTACCCAGAG
AAAGTTCGACAATCTGACCAAGGCCGAGAGAGGCGGCCTGAGCGAACTGGATAAGGCCGGCTTCATCAAG
AGACAGCTGGTGGAAACCCGGCAGATCACAAAGCACGTGGCACAGATCCTGGACTCCCGGATGAACACTA
AGTACGACGAGAATGACAAGCTGATCCGGGAAGTGAAAGTGATCACCCTGAAGTCCAAGCTGGTGTCCGA
TTTCCGGAAGGATTTCCAGTTTTACAAAGTGCGCGAGATCAACAACTACCACCACGCCCACGACGCCTAC
CTGAACGCCGTCGTGGGAACCGCCCTGATCAAAAAGTACCCTAAGCTGGAAAGCGAGTTCGTGTACGGCG
ACTACAAGGTGTACGACGTGCGGAAGATGATCGCCAAGAGCGAGCAGGAAATCGGCAAGGCTACCGCCAA
GTACTTCTTCTACAGCAACATCATGAACTTTTTCAAGACCGAGATTACCCTGGCCAACGGCGAGATCCGG
AAGCGGCCTCTGATCGAGACAAACGGCGAAACCGGGGAGATCGTGTGGGATAAGGGCCGGGATTTTGCCA
CCGTGCGGAAAGTGCTGAGCATGCCCCAAGTGAATATCGTGAAAAAGACCGAGGTGCAGACAGGCGGCTT
CAGCAAAGAGTCTATCCTGCCCAAGAGGAACAGCGATAAGCTGATCGCCAGAAAGAAGGACTGGGACCCT
AAGAAGTACGGCGGCTTCGACAGCCCCACCGTGGCCTATTCTGTGCTGGTGGTGGCCAAAGTGGAAAAGG
GCAAGTCCAAGAAACTGAAGAGTGTGAAAGAGCTGCTGGGGATCACCATCATGGAAAGAAGCAGCTTCGA
GAAGAATCCCATCGACTTTCTGGAAGCCAAGGGCTACAAAGAAGTGAAAAAGGACCTGATCATCAAGCTG
CCTAAGTACTCCCTGTTCGAGCTGGAAAACGGCCGGAAGAGAATGCTGGCCTCTGCCGGCGAACTGCAGA
AGGGAAACGAACTGGCCCTGCCCTCCAAATATGTGAACTTCCTGTACCTGGCCAGCCACTATGAGAAGCT
GAAGGGCTCCCCCGAGGATAATGAGCAGAAACAGCTGTTTGTGGAACAGCACAAGCACTACCTGGACGAG
ATCATCGAGCAGATCAGCGAGTTCTCCAAGAGAGTGATCCTGGCCGACGCTAATCTGGACAAAGTGCTGT
CCGCCTACAACAAGCACCGGGATAAGCCCATCAGAGAGCAGGCCGAGAATATCATCCACCTGTTTACCCT
GACCAATCTGGGAGCCCCTGCCGCCTTCAAGTACTTTGACACCACCATCGACCGGAAGAGGTACACCAGC
ACCAAAGAGGTGCTGGACGCCACCCTGATCCACCAGAGCATCACCGGCCTGTACGAGACACGGATCGACC
TGTCTCAGCTGGGAGGCGACAAAAGGCCGGCGGCCACGAAAAAGGCCGGCCAGGCAAAAAAGAAAAAGTA
AGAATTCCTAGAGCTCGCTGATCAGCCTCGACTGTGCCTTCTAGTTGCCAGCCATCTGTTGTTTGCCCCT
CCCCCGTGCCTTCCTTGACCCTGGAAGGTGCCACTCCCACTGTCCTTTCCTAATAAAATGAGGAAATTGC
ATCGCATTGTCTGAGTAGGTGTCATTCTATTCTGGGGGGTGGGGTGGGGCAGGACAGCAAGGGGGAGGAT
TGGGAAGAGAATAGCAGGCATGCTGGGGAGCGGCCGCAGGAACCCCTAGTGATGGAGTTGGCCACTCCCT
CTCTGCGCGCTCGCTCGCTCACTGAGGCCGGGCGACCAAAGGTCGCCCGACGCCCGGGCTTTGCCCGGGC
GGCCTCAGTGAGCGAGCGAGCGCGCAGCTGCCTGCAGGGGCGCCTGATGCGGTATTTTCTCCTTACGCAT
CTGTGCGGTATTTCACACCGCATA
[142 nt withheld, positions 5695-5836]
C
[141 nt withheld, positions 5838-5978]
CCTTTGACGTTGGAGTCCACGTTCTTT
[37 nt withheld, positions 6006-6042]
ACCCTATCTCGGGCTATTCTTTTGATTTATAAGGGATTTTGCCGATTTCGGCCTATTGGTTAAAAAATGA
GCTGATTTAACAAAAATTTAACGCGAATTTTAACAAAATATTAACGTTTACAATTTTATGGTGCACTCTC
AGTACAATCTGCTCTGATGCCGCATAGTTAAGCCAGCCCCGACACCCGCCAACACCCGCTGACGCGCCCT
GACGGGCTTGTCTGCTCCCGGCATCCGCTTACAGACAAGCTGTGACCGTCTCCGGGAGCTGCATGTGTCA
GAGGTTTTCACCGTCATCACCGAAACGCGCGAGACGAAAGGGCCTCGTGATACGCCTATTTTTATAGGTT
AATGTCATGATAATAATGGTTTCTTAGACGTCAGGTGGCACTTTTCGGGGAAATGTGCGCGGAACCCCTA
TTTGTTTATTTTTCTAAATACATTCAAATATGTATCCGCTCATGAGACAATAACCCTGATAAATGCTTCA
ATAATATTGAAAAAGGAAGAGTATGAGTATTCAACATTTCCGTGTCGCCCTTATTCCCTTTTTTGCGGCA
TTTTGCCTTCCTGTTTTTGCTCACCCAGAAACGCTGGTGAAAGTAAAAGATGCTGAAGATCAGTTGGGTG
CACGAGTGGGTTACATCGAACTGGATCTCAACAGCGGTAAGATCCTTGAGAGTTTTCGCCCCGAAGAACG
TTTTCCAATGATGAGCACTTTTAAAGTTCTGCTATGTGGCGCGGTATTATCCCGTATTGACGCCGGGCAA
GAGCAACTCGGTCGCCGCATACACTATTCTCAGAATGACTTGGTTGAGTACTCACCAGTCACAGAAAAGC
ATCTTACGGATGGCATGACAGTAAGAGAATTATGCAGTGCTGCCATAACCATGAGTGATAACACTGCGGC
CAACTTACTTCTGACAACGATCGGAGGACCGAAGGAGCTAACCGCTTTTTTGCACAACATGGGGGATCAT
GTAACTCGCCTTGATCGTTGGGAACCGGAGCTGAATGAAGCCATACCAAACGACGAGCGTGACACCACGA
TGCCTGTAGCAATGGCAACAACGTTGCGCAAACTATTAACTGGCGAACTACTTACTCTAGCTTCCCGGCA
ACAATTAATAGACTGGATGGAGGCGGATAAAGTTGCAGGACCACTTCTGCGCTCGGCCCTTCCGGCTGGC
TGGTTTATTGCTGATAAATCTGGAGCCGGTGAGCGTGGAAGCCGCGGTATCATTGCAGCACTGGGGCCAG
ATGGTAAGCCCTCCCGTATCGTAGTTATCTACACGACGGGGAGTCAGGCAACTATGGATGAACGAAATAG
ACAGATCGCTGAGATAGGTGCCTCACTGATTAAGCATTGGTAACTGTCAGACCAAGTTTACTCATATATA
CTTTAGATTGATTTAAAACTTCATTTTTAATTTAAAAGGATCTAGGTGAAGATCCTTTTTGATAATCTCA
TGACCAAAATCCCTTAACGTGAGTTTTCGTTCCACTGAGCGTCAGACCCCGTAGAAAAGATCAAAGGATC
TTCTTGAGATCCTTTTTTTCTGCGCGTAATCTGCTGCTTGCAAACAAAAAAACCACCGCTACCAGCGGTG
GTTTGTTTGCCGGATCAAGAGCTACCAACTCTTTTTCCGAAGGTAACTGGCTTCAGCAGAGCGCAGATAC
CAAATACTGTCCTTCTAGTGTAGCCGTAGTTAGGCCACCACTTCAAGAACTCTGTAGCACCGCCTACATA
CCTCGCTCTGCTAATCCTGTTACCAGTGGCTGCTGCCAGTGGCGATAAGTCGTGTCTTACCGGGTTGGAC
TCAAGACGATAGTTACCGGATAAGGCGCAGCGGTCGGGCTGAACGGGGGGTTCGTGCACACAGCCCAGCT
TGGAGCGAACGACCTACACCGAACTGAGATACCTACAGCGTGAGCTATGAGAAAGCGCCACGCTTCCCGA
AGGGAGAAAGGCGGACAGGTATCCGGTAAGCGGCAGGGTCGGAACAGGAGAGCGCACGAGGGAGCTTCCA
GGGGGAAACGCCTGGTATCTTTATAGTCCTGTCGGGTTTCGCCACCTCTGACTTGAGCGTCGATTTTTGT
GATGCTCGTCAGGGGGGCGGAGCCTATGGAAAAACGCCAGCAACGCGGCCTTTTTACGGTTCCTGGCCTT
TTGCTGGCCTTTTGCTCACATGTGAGGGCCTATTTCCCATGATTCCTTCATATTTGCATATACGATACAA
GGCTGTTAGAGAGATAATTGGAATTAATTTGACTGTAAACACAAAGATATTAGTACAAAATACGTGACGT
AGAAAGTAATAATTTCTTGGGTAGTTTGCAGTTTTAAAATTATGTTTTAAAATGGACTATCATATGCTTA
CCGTAACTTGAAAGTATTTCGATTTCTTGGCTTTATATATCTTGTGGAAAGGACGAAACACCAACCAACT
TGGAGCTCACCAGTTT
