Features (pLannotate 1.2.2; 18 found; start..end, strand, type, name):
     79..122     +  misc_RNA       gRNA scaffold (fragment): guide RNA scaffold for the Streptococcus pyogenes CRISPR/Cas9 system
    169..454     +  enhancer       CMV enhancer: human cytomegalovirus immediate early enhancer; contains an 18-bp deletion relative to the standard CMV enhancer
    456..700     +  promoter       chicken β-actin promoter: contains a 21-bp deletion relative to the standard chicken β-actin promoter
    701..928     +  intron         hybrid intron: hybrid between chicken β-actin (CBA) and minute virus of mice (MMV) introns (Gray et al., 2011)
   1066..2667    +  CDS            Cas9(N): N-terminal portion of Streptococcus pyogenes Cas9 (Zetsche et al., 2015)
   2668..5166    +  CDS            Cas9(C): C-terminal portion of Streptococcus pyogenes Cas9 (Zetsche et al., 2015)
   5167..5214    +  CDS            nucleoplasmin NLS: bipartite nuclear localization signal from nucleoplasmin
   5248..5359    +  polyA_signal   bGH poly(A) signal: bovine growth hormone polyadenylation signal
   5464..5604    +  repeat_region  AAV2 ITR: inverted terminal repeat of adeno-associated virus serotype 2 inverted
   5609..5660    -  misc_feature   bom (fragment): basis of mobility region from pBR322
   5679..6134    +  rep_origin     f1 ori (sequence partly withheld): f1 bacteriophage origin of replication; arrow indicates direction of (+) strand synthesis
   6135..6184    -  misc_feature   bom (fragment): basis of mobility region from pBR322
   6286..6321    -  CDS            rop (fragment): Rop protein, which maintains plasmids at low copy number; rop
   6416..6520    +  promoter       AmpR promoter: bla
   6521..7381    +  CDS            AmpR: β-lactamase; bla; confers resistance to ampicillin, carbenicillin, and related antibiotics
   7552..8140    +  rep_origin     ori: high-copy-number ColE1/pMB1/pBR322/pUC origin of replication
   8202..8442    +  promoter       U6 promoter: RNA polymerase III promoter for human U6 snRNA
   8472..72      +  misc_RNA       gRNA scaffold (across the origin): guide RNA scaffold for the Streptococcus pyogenes CRISPR/Cas9 system
>Addgene plasmid #112455 | pMAZ.1.0-gDNA | addgene full sequence | sequence record 230472 | Addgene NGS Result
TAGAGCTAGAAATAGCAAGTTAAAATAAGGCTAGTCCGTTATCAACTTGAAAAAGTGGCACCGAGTCGGT
GCTTTTTTGTTTTAGAGCTAGAAATAGCAAGTTAAAATAAGGCTAGTCCGTTTTTAGCGCGTGCGCCAAT
TCTGCAGACAAATGGCTCTAGAGGTACCCGTTACATAACTTACGGTAAATGGCCCGCCTGGCTGACCGCC
CAACGACCCCCGCCCATTGACGTCAATAGTAACGCCAATAGGGACTTTCCATTGACGTCAATGGGTGGAG
TATTTACGGTAAACTGCCCACTTGGCAGTACATCAAGTGTATCATATGCCAAGTACGCCCCCTATTGACG
TCAATGACGGTAAATGGCCCGCCTGGCATTGTGCCCAGTACATGACCTTATGGGACTTTCCTACTTGGCA
GTACATCTACGTATTAGTCATCGCTATTACCATGGTCGAGGTGAGCCCCACGTTCTGCTTCACTCTCCCC
ATCTCCCCCCCCTCCCCACCCCCAATTTTGTATTTATTTATTTTTTAATTATTTTGTGCAGCGATGGGGG
CGGGGGGGGGCGAGGGGCGGGGCGGGGCGAGGCGGAGAGGTGCGGCGGCAGCCAATCAGAGCGGCGCGCT
CCGAAAGTTTCCTTTTATGGCGAGGCGGCGGCGGCGGCGGCCCTATAAAAAGCGAAGCGCGCGGCGGGCG
GGAGTCGCTGCGCGCTGCCTTCGCCCCGTGCCCCGCTCCGCCGCCGCCTCGCGCCGCCCGCCCCGGCTCT
GACTGACCGCGTTACTCCCACAGGTGAGCGGGCGGGACGGCCCTTCTCCTCCGGGCTGTAATTAGCTGAG
CAAGAGGTAAGGGTTTAAGGGATGGTTGGTTGGTGGGGTATTAATGTTTAATTACCTGGAGCACCTGCCT
GAAATCACTTTTTTTCAGGTTGGACCGGTGCCACCATGGACTATAAGGACCACGACGGAGACTACAAGGA
TCATGATATTGATTACAAAGACGATGACGATAAGATGGCCCCAAAGAAGAAGCGGAAGGTCGGTATCCAC
GGAGTCCCAGCAGCCGACAAGAAGTACAGCATCGGCCTGGACATCGGCACCAACTCTGTGGGCTGGGCCG
TGATCACCGACGAGTACAAGGTGCCCAGCAAGAAATTCAAGGTGCTGGGCAACACCGACCGGCACAGCAT
CAAGAAGAACCTGATCGGAGCCCTGCTGTTCGACAGCGGCGAAACAGCCGAGGCCACCCGGCTGAAGAGA
ACCGCCAGAAGAAGATACACCAGACGGAAGAACCGGATCTGCTATCTGCAAGAGATCTTCAGCAACGAGA
TGGCCAAGGTGGACGACAGCTTCTTCCACAGACTGGAAGAGTCCTTCCTGGTGGAAGAGGATAAGAAGCA
CGAGCGGCACCCCATCTTCGGCAACATCGTGGACGAGGTGGCCTACCACGAGAAGTACCCCACCATCTAC
CACCTGAGAAAGAAACTGGTGGACAGCACCGACAAGGCCGACCTGCGGCTGATCTATCTGGCCCTGGCCC
ACATGATCAAGTTCCGGGGCCACTTCCTGATCGAGGGCGACCTGAACCCCGACAACAGCGACGTGGACAA
GCTGTTCATCCAGCTGGTGCAGACCTACAACCAGCTGTTCGAGGAAAACCCCATCAACGCCAGCGGCGTG
GACGCCAAGGCCATCCTGTCTGCCAGACTGAGCAAGAGCAGACGGCTGGAAAATCTGATCGCCCAGCTGC
CCGGCGAGAAGAAGAATGGCCTGTTCGGAAACCTGATTGCCCTGAGCCTGGGCCTGACCCCCAACTTCAA
GAGCAACTTCGACCTGGCCGAGGATGCCAAACTGCAGCTGAGCAAGGACACCTACGACGACGACCTGGAC
AACCTGCTGGCCCAGATCGGCGACCAGTACGCCGACCTGTTTCTGGCCGCCAAGAACCTGTCCGACGCCA
TCCTGCTGAGCGACATCCTGAGAGTGAACACCGAGATCACCAAGGCCCCCCTGAGCGCCTCTATGATCAA
GAGATACGACGAGCACCACCAGGACCTGACCCTGCTGAAAGCTCTCGTGCGGCAGCAGCTGCCTGAGAAG
TACAAAGAGATTTTCTTCGACCAGAGCAAGAACGGCTACGCCGGCTACATTGACGGCGGAGCCAGCCAGG
AAGAGTTCTACAAGTTCATCAAGCCCATCCTGGAAAAGATGGACGGCACCGAGGAACTGCTCGTGAAGCT
GAACAGAGAGGACCTGCTGCGGAAGCAGCGGACCTTCGACAACGGCAGCATCCCCCACCAGATCCACCTG
GGAGAGCTGCACGCCATTCTGCGGCGGCAGGAAGATTTTTACCCATTCCTGAAGGACAACCGGGAAAAGA
TCGAGAAGATCCTGACCTTCCGCATCCCCTACTACGTGGGCCCTCTGGCCAGGGGAAACAGCAGATTCGC
CTGGATGACCAGAAAGAGCGAGGAAACCATCACCCCCTGGAACTTCGAGGAAGTGGTGGACAAGGGCGCT
TCCGCCCAGAGCTTCATCGAGCGGATGACCAACTTCGATAAGAACCTGCCCAACGAGAAGGTGCTGCCCA
AGCACAGCCTGCTGTACGAGTACTTCACCGTGTATAACGAGCTGACCAAAGTGAAATACGTGACCGAGGG
AATGAGAAAGCCCGCCTTCCTGAGCGGCGAGCAGAAAAAGGCCATCGTGGACCTGCTGTTCAAGACCAAC
CGGAAAGTGACCGTGAAGCAGCTGAAAGAGGACTACTTCAAGAAAATCGAGTGCTTCGACTCCGTGGAAA
TCTCCGGCGTGGAAGATCGGTTCAACGCCTCCCTGGGCACATACCACGATCTGCTGAAAATTATCAAGGA
CAAGGACTTCCTGGACAATGAGGAAAACGAGGACATTCTGGAAGATATCGTGCTGACCCTGACACTGTTT
GAGGACAGAGAGATGATCGAGGAACGGCTGAAAACCTATGCCCACCTGTTCGACGACAAAGTGATGAAGC
AGCTGAAGCGGCGGAGATACACCGGCTGGGGCAGGCTGAGCCGGAAGCTGATCAACGGCATCCGGGACAA
GCAGTCCGGCAAGACAATCCTGGATTTCCTGAAGTCCGACGGCTTCGCCAACAGAAACTTCATGCAGCTG
ATCCACGACGACAGCCTGACCTTTAAAGAGGACATCCAGAAAGCCCAGGTGTCCGGCCAGGGCGATAGCC
TGCACGAGCACATTGCCAATCTGGCCGGCAGCCCCGCCATTAAGAAGGGCATCCTGCAGACAGTGAAGGT
GGTGGACGAGCTCGTGAAAGTGATGGGCCGGCACAAGCCCGAGAACATCGTGATCGAAATGGCCAGAGAG
AACCAGACCACCCAGAAGGGACAGAAGAACAGCCGCGAGAGAATGAAGCGGATCGAAGAGGGCATCAAAG
AGCTGGGCAGCCAGATCCTGAAAGAACACCCCGTGGAAAACACCCAGCTGCAGAACGAGAAGCTGTACCT
GTACTACCTGCAGAATGGGCGGGATATGTACGTGGACCAGGAACTGGACATCAACCGGCTGTCCGACTAC
GATGTGGACCATATCGTGCCTCAGAGCTTTCTGAAGGACGACTCCATCGACAACAAGGTGCTGACCAGAA
GCGACAAGAACCGGGGCAAGAGCGACAACGTGCCCTCCGAAGAGGTCGTGAAGAAGATGAAGAACTACTG
GCGGCAGCTGCTGAACGCCAAGCTGATTACCCAGAGAAAGTTCGACAATCTGACCAAGGCCGAGAGAGGC
GGCCTGAGCGAACTGGATAAGGCCGGCTTCATCAAGAGACAGCTGGTGGAAACCCGGCAGATCACAAAGC
ACGTGGCACAGATCCTGGACTCCCGGATGAACACTAAGTACGACGAGAATGACAAGCTGATCCGGGAAGT
GAAAGTGATCACCCTGAAGTCCAAGCTGGTGTCCGATTTCCGGAAGGATTTCCAGTTTTACAAAGTGCGC
GAGATCAACAACTACCACCACGCCCACGACGCCTACCTGAACGCCGTCGTGGGAACCGCCCTGATCAAAA
AGTACCCTAAGCTGGAAAGCGAGTTCGTGTACGGCGACTACAAGGTGTACGACGTGCGGAAGATGATCGC
CAAGAGCGAGCAGGAAATCGGCAAGGCTACCGCCAAGTACTTCTTCTACAGCAACATCATGAACTTTTTC
AAGACCGAGATTACCCTGGCCAACGGCGAGATCCGGAAGCGGCCTCTGATCGAGACAAACGGCGAAACCG
GGGAGATCGTGTGGGATAAGGGCCGGGATTTTGCCACCGTGCGGAAAGTGCTGAGCATGCCCCAAGTGAA
TATCGTGAAAAAGACCGAGGTGCAGACAGGCGGCTTCAGCAAAGAGTCTATCCTGCCCAAGAGGAACAGC
GATAAGCTGATCGCCAGAAAGAAGGACTGGGACCCTAAGAAGTACGGCGGCTTCGACAGCCCCACCGTGG
CCTATTCTGTGCTGGTGGTGGCCAAAGTGGAAAAGGGCAAGTCCAAGAAACTGAAGAGTGTGAAAGAGCT
GCTGGGGATCACCATCATGGAAAGAAGCAGCTTCGAGAAGAATCCCATCGACTTTCTGGAAGCCAAGGGC
TACAAAGAAGTGAAAAAGGACCTGATCATCAAGCTGCCTAAGTACTCCCTGTTCGAGCTGGAAAACGGCC
GGAAGAGAATGCTGGCCTCTGCCGGCGAACTGCAGAAGGGAAACGAACTGGCCCTGCCCTCCAAATATGT
GAACTTCCTGTACCTGGCCAGCCACTATGAGAAGCTGAAGGGCTCCCCCGAGGATAATGAGCAGAAACAG
CTGTTTGTGGAACAGCACAAGCACTACCTGGACGAGATCATCGAGCAGATCAGCGAGTTCTCCAAGAGAG
TGATCCTGGCCGACGCTAATCTGGACAAAGTGCTGTCCGCCTACAACAAGCACCGGGATAAGCCCATCAG
AGAGCAGGCCGAGAATATCATCCACCTGTTTACCCTGACCAATCTGGGAGCCCCTGCCGCCTTCAAGTAC
TTTGACACCACCATCGACCGGAAGAGGTACACCAGCACCAAAGAGGTGCTGGACGCCACCCTGATCCACC
AGAGCATCACCGGCCTGTACGAGACACGGATCGACCTGTCTCAGCTGGGAGGCGACAAAAGGCCGGCGGC
CACGAAAAAGGCCGGCCAGGCAAAAAAGAAAAAGTAAGAATTCCTAGAGCTCGCTGATCAGCCTCGACTG
TGCCTTCTAGTTGCCAGCCATCTGTTGTTTGCCCCTCCCCCGTGCCTTCCTTGACCCTGGAAGGTGCCAC
TCCCACTGTCCTTTCCTAATAAAATGAGGAAATTGCATCGCATTGTCTGAGTAGGTGTCATTCTATTCTG
GGGGGTGGGGTGGGGCAGGACAGCAAGGGGGAGGATTGGGAAGAGAATAGCAGGCATGCTGGGGAGCGGC
CGCAGGAACCCCTAGTGATGGAGTTGGCCACTCCCTCTCTGCGCGCTCGCTCGCTCACTGAGGCCGGGCG
ACCAAAGGTCGCCCGACGCCCGGGCTTTGCCCGGGCGGCCTCAGTGAGCGAGCGAGCGCGCAGCTGCCTG
CAGGGGCGCCTGATGCGGTATTTTCTCCTTACGCATCTGTGCGGTATTTCACACCGCATA
[95 nt withheld, positions 5661-5755]
T
[46 nt withheld, positions 5757-5802]
C
[141 nt withheld, positions 5804-5944]
CCTTTGACGTTGGAGTCCACGTTCTTT
[37 nt withheld, positions 5972-6008]
ACTCTATCTCGGGCTATTCTTTTGATTTATAAGGGATTTTGCCGATTTCGGTCTATTGGTTAAAAAATGA
GCTGATTTAACAAAAATTTAACGCGAATTTTAACAAAATATTAACGTTTACAATTTTATGGTGCACTCTC
AGTACAATCTGCTCTGATGCCGCATAGTTAAGCCAGCCCCGACACCCGCCAACACCCGCTGACGCGCCCT
GACGGGCTTGTCTGCTCCCGGCATCCGCTTACAGACAAGCTGTGACCGTCTCCGGGAGCTGCATGTGTCA
GAGGTTTTCACCGTCATCACCGAAACGCGCGAGACGAAAGGGCCTCGTGATACGCCTATTTTTATAGGTT
AATGTCATGATAATAATGGTTTCTTAGACGTCAGGTGGCACTTTTCGGGGAAATGTGCGCGGAACCCCTA
TTTGTTTATTTTTCTAAATACATTCAAATATGTATCCGCTCATGAGACAATAACCCTGATAAATGCTTCA
ATAATATTGAAAAAGGAAGAGTATGAGTATTCAACATTTCCGTGTCGCCCTTATTCCCTTTTTTGCGGCA
TTTTGCCTTCCTGTTTTTGCTCACCCAGAAACGCTGGTGAAAGTAAAAGATGCTGAAGATCAGTTGGGTG
CACGAGTGGGTTACATCGAACTGGATCTCAACAGCGGTAAGATCCTTGAGAGTTTTCGCCCCGAAGAACG
TTTTCCAATGATGAGCACTTTTAAAGTTCTGCTATGTGGCGCGGTATTATCCCGTATTGACGCCGGGCAA
GAGCAACTCGGTCGCCGCATACACTATTCTCAGAATGACTTGGTTGAGTACTCACCAGTCACAGAAAAGC
ATCTTACGGATGGCATGACAGTAAGAGAATTATGCAGTGCTGCCATAACCATGAGTGATAACACTGCGGC
CAACTTACTTCTGACAACGATCGGAGGACCGAAGGAGCTAACCGCTTTTTTGCACAACATGGGGGATCAT
GTAACTCGCCTTGATCGTTGGGAACCGGAGCTGAATGAAGCCATACCAAACGACGAGCGTGACACCACGA
TGCCTGTAGCAATGGCAACAACGTTGCGCAAACTATTAACTGGCGAACTACTTACTCTAGCTTCCCGGCA
ACAATTAATAGACTGGATGGAGGCGGATAAAGTTGCAGGACCACTTCTGCGCTCGGCCCTTCCGGCTGGC
TGGTTTATTGCTGATAAATCTGGAGCCGGTGAGCGTGGAAGCCGCGGTATCATTGCAGCACTGGGGCCAG
ATGGTAAGCCCTCCCGTATCGTAGTTATCTACACGACGGGGAGTCAGGCAACTATGGATGAACGAAATAG
ACAGATCGCTGAGATAGGTGCCTCACTGATTAAGCATTGGTAACTGTCAGACCAAGTTTACTCATATATA
CTTTAGATTGATTTAAAACTTCATTTTTAATTTAAAAGGATCTAGGTGAAGATCCTTTTTGATAATCTCA
TGACCAAAATCCCTTAACGTGAGTTTTCGTTCCACTGAGCGTCAGACCCCGTAGAAAAGATCAAAGGATC
TTCTTGAGATCCTTTTTTTCTGCGCGTAATCTGCTGCTTGCAAACAAAAAAACCACCGCTACCAGCGGTG
GTTTGTTTGCCGGATCAAGAGCTACCAACTCTTTTTCCGAAGGTAACTGGCTTCAGCAGAGCGCAGATAC
CAAATACTGTTCTTCTAGTGTAGCCGTAGTTAGGCCACCACTTCAAGAACTCTGTAGCACCGCCTACATA
CCTCGCTCTGCTAATCCTGTTACCAGTGGCTGCTGCCAGTGGCGATAAGTCGTGTCTTACCGGGTTGGAC
TCAAGACGATAGTTACCGGATAAGGCGCAGCGGTCGGGCTGAACGGGGGGTTCGTGCACACAGCCCAGCT
TGGAGCGAACGACCTACACCGAACTGAGATACCTACAGCGTGAGCTATGAGAAAGCGCCACGCTTCCCGA
AGGGAGAAAGGCGGACAGGTATCCGGTAAGCGGCAGGGTCGGAACAGGAGAGCGCACGAGGGAGCTTCCA
GGGGGAAACGCCTGGTATCTTTATAGTCCTGTCGGGTTTCGCCACCTCTGACTTGAGCGTCGATTTTTGT
GATGCTCGTCAGGGGGGCGGAGCCTATGGAAAAACGCCAGCAACGCGGCCTTTTTACGGTTCCTGGCCTT
TTGCTGGCCTTTTGCTCACATGTGAGGGCCTATTTCCCATGATTCCTTCATATTTGCATATACGATACAA
GGCTGTTAGAGAGATAATTGGAATTAATTTGACTGTAAACACAAAGATATTAGTACAAAATACGTGACGT
AGAAAGTAATAATTTCTTGGGTAGTTTGCAGTTTTAAAATTATGTTTTAAAATGGACTATCATATGCTTA
CCGTAACTTGAAAGTATTTCGATTTCTTGGCTTTATATATCTTGTGGAAAGGACGAAACACCGAACCAAC
TTGGAGCTCACCAGTTT
